>Addgene plasmid #89651 | Lenti-sgSmad4/Cre | addgene full sequence | sequence record 180653 | Addgene NGS Result
GTCGACGGATCGGGAGATCTCCCGATCCCCTATGGTGCACTCTCAGTACAATCTGCTCTGATGCCGCATA
GTTAAGCCAGTATCTGCTCCCTGCTTGTGTGTTGGAGGTCGCTGAGTAGTGCGCGAGCAAAATTTAAGCT
ACAACAAGGCAAGGCTTGACCGACAATTGCATGAAGAATCTGCTTAGGGTTAGGCGTTTTGCGCTGCTTC
GCGATGTACGGGCCAGATATACGCGTTGACATTGATTATTGACTAGTTATTAATAGTAATCAATTACGGG
GTCATTAGTTCATAGCCCATATATGGAGTTCCGCGTTACATAACTTACGGTAAATGGCCCGCCTGGCTGA
CCGCCCAACGACCCCCGCCCATTGACGTCAATAATGACGTATGTTCCCATAGTAACGCCAATAGGGACTT
TCCATTGACGTCAATGGGTGGAGTATTTACGGTAAACTGCCCACTTGGCAGTACATCAAGTGTATCATAT
GCCAAGTACGCCCCCTATTGACGTCAATGACGGTAAATGGCCCGCCTGGCATTATGCCCAGTACATGACC
TTATGGGACTTTCCTACTTGGCAGTACATCTACGTATTAGTCATCGCTATTACCATGGTGATGCGGTTTT
GGCAGTACATCAATGGGCGTGGATAGCGGTTTGACTCACGGGGATTTCCAAGTCTCCACCCCATTGACGT
CAATGGGAGTTTGTTTTGGCACCAAAATCAACGGGACTTTCCAAAATGTCGTAACAACTCCGCCCCATTG
ACGCAAATGGGCGGTAGGCGTGTACGGTGGGAGGTCTATATAAGCAGCGCGTTTTGCCTGTACTGGGTCT
CTCTGGTTAGACCAGATCTGAGCCTGGGAGCTCTCTGGCTAACTAGGGAACCCACTGCTTAAGCCTCAAT
AAAGCTTGCCTTGAGTGCTTCAAGTAGTGTGTGCCCGTCTGTTGTGTGACTCTGGTAACTAGAGATCCCT
CAGACCCTTTTAGTCAGTGTGGAAAATCTCTAGCAGTGGCGCCCGAACAGGGACTTGAAAGCGAAAGGGA
AACCAGAGGAGCTCTCTCGACGCAGGACTCGGCTTGCTGAAGCGCGCACGGCAAGAGGCGAGGGGCGGCG
ACTGGTGAGTACGCCAAAAATTTTGACTAGCGGAGGCTAGAAGGAGAGAGATGGGTGCGAGAGCGTCAGT
ATTAAGCGGGGGAGAATTAGATCGCGATGGGAAAAAATTCGGTTAAGGCCAGGGGGAAAGAAAAAATATA
AATTAAAACATATAGTATGGGCAAGCAGGGAGCTAGAACGATTCGCAGTTAATCCTGGCCTGTTAGAAAC
ATCAGAAGGCTGTAGACAAATACTGGGACAGCTACAACCATCCCTTCAGACAGGATCAGAAGAACTTAGA
TCATTATATAATACAGTAGCAACCCTCTATTGTGTGCATCAAAGGATAGAGATAAAAGACACCAAGGAAG
CTTTAGACAAGATAGAGGAAGAGCAAAACAAAAGTAAGACCACCGCACAGCAAGCGGCCGGCCGCTGATC
TTCAGACCTGGAGGAGGAGATATGAGGGACAATTGGAGAAGTGAATTATATAAATATAAAGTAGTAAAAA
TTGAACCATTAGGAGTAGCACCCACCAAGGCAAAGAGAAGAGTGGTGCAGAGAGAAAAAAGAGCAGTGGG
AATAGGAGCTTTGTTCCTTGGGTTCTTGGGAGCAGCAGGAAGCACTATGGGCGCAGCGTCAATGACGCTG
ACGGTACAGGCCAGACAATTATTGTCTGGTATAGTGCAGCAGCAGAACAATTTGCTGAGGGCTATTGAGG
CGCAACAGCATCTGTTGCAACTCACAGTCTGGGGCATCAAGCAGCTCCAGGCAAGAATCCTGGCTGTGGA
AAGATACCTAAAGGATCAACAGCTCCTGGGGATTTGGGGTTGCTCTGGAAAACTCATTTGCACCACTGCT
GTGCCTTGGAATGCTAGTTGGAGTAATAAATCTCTGGAACAGATTTGGAATCACACGACCTGGATGGAGT
GGGACAGAGAAATTAACAATTACACAAGCTTAATACACTCCTTAATTGAAGAATCGCAAAACCAGCAAGA
AAAGAATGAACAAGAATTATTGGAATTAGATAAATGGGCAAGTTTGTGGAATTGGTTTAACATAACAAAT
TGGCTGTGGTATATAAAATTATTCATAATGATAGTAGGAGGCTTGGTAGGTTTAAGAATAGTTTTTGCTG
TACTTTCTATAGTGAATAGAGTTAGGCAGGGATATTCACCATTATCGTTTCAGACCCACCTCCCAACCCC
GAGGGGACCCGACAGGCCCGAAGGAATAGAAGAAGAAGGTGGAGAGAGAGACAGAGACAGATCCATTCGA
TTAGTGAACGGATCGGCACTGCGTGCGCCAATTCTGCAGACAAATGGCAGTATTCATCCACAATTTTAAA
AGAAAAGGGGGGATTGGGGGGTACAGTGCAGGGGAAAGAATAGTAGACATAATAGCAACAGACATACAAA
CTAAAGAATTACAAAAACAAATTACAAAAATTCAAAATTTTCGGGTTTATTACAGGGACAGCAGAGATCC
AGTTTGGTTAGTACCGGGCCCGCTCTAGCCCTGCAGGAACTGTTTAAACTGTGAGGGCCTATTTCCCATG
ATTCCTTCATATTTGCATATACGATACAAGGCTGTTAGAGAGATAATTGGAATTAATTTGACTGTAAACA
CAAAGATATTAGTACAAAATACGTGACGTAGAAAGTAATAATTTCTTGGGTAGTTTGCAGTTTTAAAATT
ATGTTTTAAAATGGACTATCATATGCTTACCGTAACTTGAAAGTATTTCGATTTCTTGGCTTTATATATC
TTGTGGAAAGGACCAAACACCGGTGGCGTTAGACTCTGCCGGTTTTAGAGCTAGAAATAGCAAGTTAAAA
TAAGGCTAGTCCGTTATCAACTTGAAAAAGTGGCACCGAGTCGGTGCTTTTTTGTTTGGCGCGCCTATGG
CTTAATTAACATGGCGGCCGCATTCTACCGGGTAGGGGAGGCGCTTTTCCCAAGGCAGTCTGGAGCATGC
GCTTTAGCAGCCCCGCTGGGCACTTGGCGCTACACAAGTGGCCTCTGGCCTCGCACACATTCCACATCCA
CCGGTAGGCGCCAACCGGCTCCGTTCTTTGGTGGCCCCTTCGCGCCACCTTCTACTCCTCCCCTAGTCAG
GAAGTTCCCCCCCGCCCCGCAGCTCGCGTCGTGCAGGACGTGACAAATGGAAGTAGCACGTCTCACTAGT
CTCGTGCAGATGGACAGCACCGCTGAGCAATGGAAGCGGGTAGGCCTTTGGGGCAGCGGCCAATAGCAGC
TTTGCTCCTTCGCTTTCTGGGCTCAGAGGCTGGGAAGGGGTGGGTCCGGGGGCGGGCTCAGGGGCGGGCT
CAGGGGCGGGGCGGGCGCCCGAAGGTCCTCCGGAGGCCCGGCATTCTGCACGCTTCAAAAGCGCACGTCT
GCCGCGCTGTTCTCCTCTTCCTCATCTCCGGGACCCGGGATGCCCAAGAAGAAGAGGAAGGTGTCCAATT
TACTGACCGTACACCAAAATTTGCCTGCATTACCGGTCGATGCAACGAGTGATGAGGTTCGCAAGAACCT
GATGGACATGTTCAGGGATCGCCAGGCGTTTTCTGAGCATACCTGGAAAATGCTTCTGTCCGTTTGCCGG
TCGTGGGCGGCATGGTGCAAGTTGAATAACCGGAAATGGTTTCCCGCAGAACCTGAAGATGTTCGCGATT
ATCTTCTATATCTTCAGGCGCGCGGTCTGGCAGTAAAAACTATCCAGCAACATTTGGGCCAGCTAAACAT
GCTTCATCGTCGGTCCGGGCTGCCACGACCAAGTGACAGCAATGCTGTTTCACTGGTTATGCGGCGGATC
CGAAAAGAAAACGTTGATGCCGGTGAACGTGCAAAACAGGCTCTAGCGTTCGAACGCACTGATTTCGACC
AGGTTCGTTCACTCATGGAAAATAGCGATCGCTGCCAGGATATACGTAATCTGGCATTTCTGGGGATTGC
TTATAACACCCTGTTACGTATAGCCGAAATTGCCAGGATCAGGGTTAAAGATATCTCACGTACTGACGGT
GGGAGAATGTTAATCCATATTGGCAGAACGAAAACGCTGGTTAGCACCGCAGGTGTAGAGAAGGCACTTA
GCCTGGGGGTAACTAAACTGGTCGAGCGATGGATTTCCGTCTCTGGTGTAGCTGATGATCCGAATAACTA
CCTGTTTTGCCGGGTCAGAAAAAATGGTGTTGCCGCGCCATCTGCCACCAGCCAGCTATCAACTCGCGCC
CTGGAAGGGATTTTTGAAGCAACTCATCGATTGATTTACGGCGCTAAGGATGACTCTGGTCAGAGATACC
TGGCCTGGTCTGGACACAGTGCCCGTGTCGGAGCCGCGCGAGATATGGCCCGCGCTGGAGTTTCAATACC
GGAGATCATGCAAGCTGGTGGCTGGACCAATGTAAATATTGTCATGAACTATATCCGTAACCTGGATAGT
GAAACAGGGGCAATGGTGCGCCTGCTGGAAGATGGCGATTAGCCATGTTTAAGGGTTCCGGTTCCACTAG
GTACAATTCGATATCAAGCTTATCGATAATCAACCTCTGGATTACAAAATTTGTGAAAGATTGACTGGTA
TTCTTAACTATGTTGCTCCTTTTACGCTATGTGGATACGCTGCTTTAATGCCTTTGTATCATGCTATTGC
TTCCCGTATGGCTTTCATTTTCTCCTCCTTGTATAAATCCTGGTTGCTGTCTCTTTATGAGGAGTTGTGG
CCCGTTGTCAGGCAACGTGGCGTGGTGTGCACTGTGTTTGCTGACGCAACCCCCACTGGTTGGGGCATTG
CCACCACCTGTCAGCTCCTTTCCGGGACTTTCGCTTTCCCCCTCCCTATTGCCACGGCGGAACTCATCGC
CGCCTGCCTTGCCCGCTGCTGGACAGGGGCTCGGCTGTTGGGCACTGACAATTCCGTGGTGTTGTCGGGG
AAATCATCGTCCTTTCCTTGGCTGCTCGCCTGTGTTGCCACCTGGATTCTGCGCGGGACGTCCTTCTGCT
ACGTCCCTTCGGCCCTCAATCCAGCGGACCTTCCTTCCCGCGGCCTGCTGCCGGCTCTGCGGCCTCTTCC
GCGTCTTCGCCTTCGCCCTCAGACGAGTCGGATCTCCCTTTGGGCCGCCTCCCCGCATCGATACCGTCGA
CCTCGATCGAGACCTAGAAAAACATGGAGCAATCACAAGTAGCAATACAGCAGCTACCAATGCTGATTGT
GCCTGGCTAGAAGCACAAGAGGAGGAGGAGGTGGGTTTTCCAGTCACACCTCAGGTACCTTTAAGACCAA
TGACTTACAAGGCAGCTGTAGATCTTAGCCACTTTTTAAAAGAAAAGGGGGGACTGGAAGGGCTAATTCA
CTCCCAACGAAGACAAGATATCCTTGATCTGTGGATCTACCACACACAAGGCTACTTCCCTGATTGGCAG
AACTACACACCAGGGCCAGGGATCAGATATCCACTGACCTTTGGATGGTGCTACAAGCTAGTACCAGTTG
AGCAAGAGAAGGTAGAAGAAGCCAATGAAGGAGAGAACACCCGCTTGTTACACCCTGTGAGCCTGCATGG
GATGGATGACCCGGAGAGAGAAGTATTAGAGTGGAGGTTTGACAGCCGCCTAGCATTTCATCACATGGCC
CGAGAGCTGCATCCGGACTGTACTGGGTCTCTCTGGTTAGACCAGATCTGAGCCTGGGAGCTCTCTGGCT
AACTAGGGAACCCACTGCTTAAGCCTCAATAAAGCTTGCCTTGAGTGCTTCAAGTAGTGTGTGCCCGTCT
GTTGTGTGACTCTGGTAACTAGAGATCCCTCAGACCCTTTTAGTCAGTGTGGAAAATCTCTAGCAGCATG
TGAGCAAAAGGCCAGCAAAAGGCCAGGAACCGTAAAAAGGCCGCGTTGCTGGCGTTTTTCCATAGGCTCC
GCCCCCCTGACGAGCATCACAAAAATCGACGCTCAAGTCAGAGGTGGCGAAACCCGACAGGACTATAAAG
ATACCAGGCGTTTCCCCCTGGAAGCTCCCTCGTGCGCTCTCCTGTTCCGACCCTGCCGCTTACCGGATAC
CTGTCCGCCTTTCTCCCTTCGGGAAGCGTGGCGCTTTCTCATAGCTCACGCTGTAGGTATCTCAGTTCGG
TGTAGGTCGTTCGCTCCAAGCTGGGCTGTGTGCACGAACCCCCCGTTCAGCCCGACCGCTGCGCCTTATC
CGGTAACTATCGTCTTGAGTCCAACCCGGTAAGACACGACTTATCGCCACTGGCAGCAGCCACTGGTAAC
AGGATTAGCAGAGCGAGGTATGTAGGCGGTGCTACAGAGTTCTTGAAGTGGTGGCCTAACTACGGCTACA
CTAGAAGAACAGTATTTGGTATCTGCGCTCTGCTGAAGCCAGTTACCTTCGGAAAAAGAGTTGGTAGCTC
TTGATCCGGCAAACAAACCACCGCTGGTAGCGGTGGTTTTTTTGTTTGCAAGCAGCAGATTACGCGCAGA
AAAAAAGGATCTCAAGAAGATCCTTTGATCTTTTCTACGGGGTCTGACGCTCAGTGGAACGAAAACTCAC
GTTAAGGGATTTTGGTCATGAGATTATCAAAAAGGATCTTCACCTAGATCCTTTTAAATTAAAAATGAAG
TTTTAAATCAATCTAAAGTATATATGAGTAAACTTGGTCTGACAGTTACCAATGCTTAATCAGTGAGGCA
CCTATCTCAGCGATCTGTCTATTTCGTTCATCCATAGTTGCCTGACTCCCCGTCGTGTAGATAACTACGA
TACGGGAGGGCTTACCATCTGGCCCCAGTGCTGCAATGATACCGCGAGACCCACGCTCACCGGCTCCAGA
TTTATCAGCAATAAACCAGCCAGCCGGAAGGGCCGAGCGCAGAAGTGGTCCTGCAACTTTATCCGCCTCC
ATCCAGTCTATTAATTGTTGCCGGGAAGCTAGAGTAAGTAGTTCGCCAGTTAATAGTTTGCGCAACGTTG
TTGCCATTGCTACAGGCATCGTGGTGTCACGCTCGTCGTTTGGTATGGCTTCATTCAGCTCCGGTTCCCA
ACGATCAAGGCGAGTTACATGATCCCCCATGTTGTGCAAAAAAGCGGTTAGCTCCTTCGGTCCTCCGATC
GTTGTCAGAAGTAAGTTGGCCGCAGTGTTATCACTCATGGTTATGGCAGCACTGCATAATTCTCTTACTG
TCATGCCATCCGTAAGATGCTTTTCTGTGACTGGTGAGTACTCAACCAAGTCATTCTGAGAATAGTGTAT
GCGGCGACCGAGTTGCTCTTGCCCGGCGTCAATACGGGATAATACCGCGCCACATAGCAGAACTTTAAAA
GTGCTCATCATTGGAAAACGTTCTTCGGGGCGAAAACTCTCAAGGATCTTACCGCTGTTGAGATCCAGTT
CGATGTAACCCACTCGTGCACCCAACTGATCTTCAGCATCTTTTACTTTCACCAGCGTTTCTGGGTGAGC
AAAAACAGGAAGGCAAAATGCCGCAAAAAAGGGAATAAGGGCGACACGGAAATGTTGAATACTCATACTC
TTCCTTTTTCAATATTATTGAAGCATTTATCAGGGTTATTGTCTCATGAGCGGATACATATTTGAATGTA
TTTAGAAAAATAAACAAATAGGGGTTCCGCGCACATTTCCCCGAAAAGTGCCACCTGAC
Features (pLannotate 1.2.2; 21 found; start..end, strand, type, name):
     31..83      -  misc_feature   bom (fragment): basis of mobility region from pBR322
    238..617     +  enhancer       CMV enhancer: human cytomegalovirus immediate early enhancer
    618..817     +  promoter       CMV promoter: human cytomegalovirus (CMV) immediate early promoter
    835..1015    +  LTR            5' LTR (truncated): truncated 5' long terminal repeat (LTR) from HIV-1
   1062..1187    +  misc_feature   HIV-1 Ψ: packaging signal of human immunodeficiency virus type 1
   1171..1509    +  CDS            HIV-1 gag (fragment): gag protein from human immunodeficiency virus 1; gag
   1684..1917    +  misc_feature   RRE: The Rev response element (RRE) of HIV-1 allows for Rev-dependent mRNA export from the nucleus to the cytoplasm.
   2294..2394    +  CDS            Rev (fragment): human immunodeficiency virus 1 (HIV-1) Rev protein; rev; enhances nuclear export of unspliced and incompletely spliced viral mRNAs
   2444..2561    +  misc_feature   cPPT/CTS: central polypurine tract and central termination sequence of HIV-1
   2643..2883    +  promoter       U6 promoter: RNA polymerase III promoter for human U6 snRNA
   2912..2987    +  misc_RNA       gRNA scaffold: guide RNA scaffold for the Streptococcus pyogenes CRISPR/Cas9 system
   3040..3532    +  promoter       PGK promoter: mouse phosphoglycerate kinase 1 promoter
   3562..4592    +  CDS            Cre (fragment): site-specific recombinase Cre is a site-specific recombinase from bacteriophage P1. Recombination occurs at loxP sequences.
   4625..4648    +  misc_feature   MCS (fragment): pBluescript multiple cloning site
   4648..5236    +  misc_feature   WPRE: woodchuck hepatitis virus posttranscriptional regulatory element
   5237..5256    +  misc_feature   MCS (fragment): pBluescript multiple cloning site
   5258..5758    +  CDS            nef (fragment): NEF_HV1LA - Experimental evidence at protein level: Swiss-Prot protein existence level 1. Extracellular Nef protein targets CD4(+) T-lymphocytes for apoptosis by interacting with CXCR4 surface receptors. From Human immunodeficiency virus type 1 group M subtype B (isolate Lai) (HIV-1).
   5765..5945    +  LTR            5' LTR (truncated): truncated 5' long terminal repeat (LTR) from HIV-1
   6007..6595    -  rep_origin     ori: high-copy-number ColE1/pMB1/pBR322/pUC origin of replication
   6766..7626    -  CDS            AmpR: β-lactamase; bla; confers resistance to ampicillin, carbenicillin, and related antibiotics
   7627..7731    -  promoter       AmpR promoter: bla
