[The description below was written by a language model from this plasmid's Addgene catalogue record and pLannotate feature annotations shown in this document.]
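Description:
Lenti-sgSmad4/Cre is an HIV-1-derived lentiviral transfer plasmid built on the pLL3.3 backbone that co-delivers a CRISPR guide RNA against mouse Smad4 and Cre recombinase. In bacteria it is maintained at high copy through a ColE1/pUC-type origin and selected with ampicillin via the β-lactamase gene. The sequenced record is about 7.8 kb. The viral genome is transcribed from a CMV enhancer/promoter fused to a truncated 5' LTR, an arrangement that normally makes genomic RNA production in packaging cells independent of Tat. It is followed by the Ψ packaging signal with a partial gag region, the Rev response element for nuclear export of the unspliced RNA, and the cPPT/CTS, which aids nuclear import of the reverse-transcribed genome. A second truncated LTR annotation, preceded by a nef-derived fragment, closes the proviral unit.

Between these viral elements lie two independent expression units. A human U6 RNA polymerase III promoter drives the Smad4-targeting spacer joined to the Streptococcus pyogenes Cas9 guide scaffold. Downstream, the mouse PGK promoter drives Cre, with a WPRE after the coding sequence to enhance transcript stability and expression. The plasmid carries no Cas9 and no mammalian drug-selection marker, so editing depends on Cas9 supplied by the recipient cells. Cre would be expected to recombine loxP-flanked alleles in transduced cells, which could include Cre-dependent Cas9 or oncogene alleles, although the record does not specify the host genotype. The associated publication concerns quantitative, multiplexed measurement of tumor-suppressor function in vivo, consistent with use of this vector to initiate tumors in mice while inactivating Smad4.
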