Addgene plasmid #89651: Lenti-sgSmad4/Cre
Purpose: Expresses a Smad4-targeting gRNA and Cre-recombinase
Depositing lab: Monte Winslow. Depositing organization: Stanford University. Publication: A quantitative and multiplexed approach to uncover the fitness landscape of tumor suppression in vivo. Rogers ZN, McFarland CD, Winters IP, Naranjo S, Chuang CH, Petrov D, Winslow MM. Nat Methods. 2017 May 22. doi: 10.1038/nmeth.4297. PubMed 28530655.
Backbone
  Vector backbone: pLL3.3
  Backbone size w/o insert (bp): 7741
  Vector type: Mammalian Expression, Lentiviral, Cre/Lox
Growth in bacteria
  Bacterial resistance: Ampicillin, 100 μg/mL
  Growth temperature: 37°C
  Growth strain: NEB Stable
  Copy number: High Copy
Gene/Insert
  Gene/Insert name: gRNA targeting Smad4
  gRNA/shRNA sequence: GGTGGCGTTAGACTCTGCCG
  Species: M. musculus (mouse)
  Entrez Gene: Smad4 (a.k.a. D18Wsu70e, DPC4, Madh4)
Terms and licenses: Academic/Nonprofit Terms; Industry Terms: Not Available to Industry
Depositor comments: Annotated sequence at https://benchling.com/s/seq-2kmlGJLewtlSi66y7w7P To view Winslow Lab vector sequences on Benchling, please visit https://benchling.com/winslowlab/f_/rgXCLH0mq9-winslow-lab-public-vectors-and-sequences/?sort=name
How to cite: Lenti-sgSmad4/Cre was a gift from Monte Winslow (Addgene plasmid # 89651 ; http://n2t.net/addgene:89651 ; RRID:Addgene_89651)
